Addgene plasmid #207781: qTAG-C-Solo-mScarlet-H3C2
Purpose: Donor template for mScarlet insertion into the C-terminus of the H3C2 locus for nuclei visualization. To be co-transfected with sgRNA plasmid px330-PITCh-H3C2 Addgene #207780
Depositing lab: Laurence Pelletier. Depositing organization: Sinai Health System. Publication: qTAG: an adaptable plasmid scaffold for CRISPR-based endogenous tagging. Philip R, Sharma A, Matellan L, Erpf AC, Hsu WH, Tkach JM, Wyatt HDM, Pelletier L. EMBO J. 2024 Dec 12. doi: 10.1038/s44318-024-00337-5. PubMed 39668248.
Backbone
  Vector backbone: pUC19
  Backbone manufacturer: Invitrogen
  Backbone size w/o insert (bp): 2686
  Vector type: Mammalian Expression, CRISPR ; Donor Template
Growth in bacteria
  Bacterial resistance: Ampicillin, 100 μg/mL
  Growth temperature: 37°C
  Growth strain: DH5alpha
  Copy number: High Copy
Gene/Insert
  Gene/Insert name: H3C2 Homology Arms flanking a mScarlet Tag (alt name: H3C2)
  Species: H. sapiens (human)
  Insert size (bp): 1863
  Entrez Gene: H3C2 (a.k.a. H3/l, H3C1, H3C10, H3C11, H3C12, H3C3, H3C4, H3C6, H3C7, H3C8, H3FL, HIST1H3B)
  Cloning method: Unknown
  Sequencing primers: 5′ CTGCAAGGCGATTAAGTTGGGTAAC; 3′ GGCTCGTATGTTGTGTGGAATTGT
Terms and licenses: Academic/Nonprofit Terms; Industry Terms: Not Available to Industry
Depositor comments: To be co-transfected with sgRNA plasmid px330-PITCh-H3C2 https://www.addgene.org/207780 . Please visit https://www.biorxiv.org/content/10.1101/2023.11.01.565029v3 for bioRxiv preprint.
How to cite: qTAG-C-Solo-mScarlet-H3C2 was a gift from Laurence Pelletier (Addgene plasmid # 207781 ; http://n2t.net/addgene:207781 ; RRID:Addgene_207781)
