[The description below was written by a language model from this plasmid's Addgene catalogue record and pLannotate feature annotations shown in this document.]
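Description:
qTAG-C-Solo-mScarlet-H3C2 is a CRISPR knock-in donor template built on the high-copy pUC19 backbone. It is used to fuse the red fluorescent protein mScarlet to the C-terminus of the endogenous human histone H3 gene H3C2. It is propagated in E. coli through the ColE1/pUC origin and selected with ampicillin through the β-lactamase gene and its native promoter. The remaining annotated bacterial elements (lacZα fragment, lac promoter, lac operator and CAP site, plus short bom, rop and lacI fragments) are carried over from the cloning vector and have no role in the tagging payload.

The insert of roughly 1.9 kb consists of H3C2 homology arms flanking the tag. In the feature table, the upstream arm contains a histone H3 coding sequence; the annotation software matched it to the bovine H3.1 entry, which reflects the strong conservation of histone H3, while the record lists the insert as human. The mScarlet open reading frame follows shortly after. Downstream of the tag lies the histone 3′ UTR stem-loop, consistent with the start of the 3′ homology arm. No mammalian promoter or selection cassette is annotated. This fits the "Solo" name and a design in which the fusion is expressed only after integration, under the endogenous H3C2 regulatory elements, although the record does not say this outright.

The plasmid is meant to be co-transfected with a companion px330-PITCh-H3C2 plasmid supplying the sgRNA. The resulting cells carry fluorescently labelled chromatin, which the record says is used for visualising nuclei.
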