Features (pLannotate 1.2.2; 13 found; start..end, strand, type, name):
    137..236     +  misc_feature   bom (fragment): basis of mobility region from pBR322
    242..399     -  CDS            lacZα (fragment): LacZα fragment of β-galactosidase; lacZ fragment
    543..950     +  CDS            H31_BOVIN (sequence withheld): Experimental evidence at protein level: Swiss-Prot protein existence level 1. Core component of nucleosome. Nucleosomes wrap and compact DNA into chromatin, limiting DNA accessibility to the cellular machineries which require DNA as a template. Histones thereby play a central role in transcription regulation, DNA repair, DNA replication and chromosomal stability. DNA accessibility is regulated via a complex set of post-translational modifications of histones, also called histone code, and nucleosome remodeling. From Bos taurus (Bovine).
    987..1682    +  CDS            mScarlet: mScarlet is a basic (constitutively fluorescent) red fluorescent protein published in 2016, derived from synthetic construct. It has moderate acid sensitivity.
   1750..1794    +  ncRNA          Histone3: Accession: RF00032 - Histone 3' UTR stem-loop
   2307..2323    -  protein_bind   lac operator: The lac repressor binds to the lac operator to inhibit transcription in E. coli. This inhibition can be relieved by adding lactose or isopropyl-β-D-thiogalactopyranoside (IPTG). lac repressor encoded by lacI
   2331..2361    -  promoter       lac promoter: promoter for the E. coli lac operon
   2376..2397    -  protein_bind   CAP binding site: CAP binding activates transcription in the presence of cAMP. E. coli catabolite activator protein
   2410..2502    -  CDS            lacI (fragment): lac repressor; lacI; The lac repressor binds to the lac operator to inhibit transcription in E. coli. This inhibition can be relieved by adding lactose or isopropyl-β-D-thiogalactopyranoside (IPTG).
   2685..3273    -  rep_origin     ori: high-copy-number ColE1/pMB1/pBR322/pUC origin of replication
   3444..4304    -  CDS            AmpR: β-lactamase; bla; confers resistance to ampicillin, carbenicillin, and related antibiotics
   4305..4409    -  promoter       AmpR promoter: bla
   4504..35      +  CDS            rop (fragment) (across the origin): Rop protein, which maintains plasmids at low copy number; rop
>Addgene plasmid #207781 | qTAG-C-Solo-mScarlet-H3C2 | addgene full sequence | sequence record 416187 | Addgene NGS Result
TCGCGCGTTTCGGTGATGACGGTGAAAACCTCTGACACATGCAGCTCCCGGAGACGGTCACAGCTTGTCT
GTAAGCGGATGCCGGGAGCAGACAAGCCCGTCAGGGCGCGTCAGCGGGTGTTGGCGGGTGTCGGGGCTGG
CTTAACTATGCGGCATCAGAGCAGATTGTACTGAGAGTGCACCATATGCGGTGTGAAATACCGCACAGAT
GCGTAAGGAGAAAATACCGCATCAGGCGCCATTCGCCATTCAGGCTGCGCAACTGTTGGGAAGGGCGATC
GGTGCGGGCCTCTTCGCTATTACGCCAGCTGGCGAAAGGGGGATGTGCTGCAAGGCGATTAAGTTGGGTA
ACGCCAGGGTTTTCCCAGTCACGACGTTGTAAAACGACGGCCAGTGAATTCGATGGACCAATCCAAGAAG
GGCGCGGGGATTTTTGAATTTTCTTGGGTCCAATAGTTGGTGGTCTGACTCTATAAAAGAAGAGTAGCTC
TTTCCTTTCCTCCACAGACGTCTCTGCAGGCAAGCTTTTCTGTGGTTTTGCC
[408 nt withheld, positions 543-950]
GGAGGAAGCGGAGGATCTGGCGGTACCGGCGGAAGCATGGTGAGCAAGGGCGAGGCAGTGATCAAGGAGT
TCATGCGGTTCAAGGTGCACATGGAGGGCTCCATGAACGGCCACGAGTTCGAGATCGAGGGCGAGGGCGA
GGGCCGCCCCTACGAGGGCACCCAGACCGCCAAGCTGAAGGTGACCAAGGGTGGCCCCCTGCCCTTCTCC
TGGGACATCCTGTCCCCTCAGTTCATGTACGGCTCCAGGGCCTTCACCAAGCACCCCGCCGACATCCCCG
ACTACTATAAGCAGTCCTTCCCCGAGGGCTTCAAGTGGGAGCGCGTGATGAACTTCGAGGACGGCGGCGC
CGTGACCGTGACCCAGGACACCTCCCTGGAGGACGGCACCCTGATCTACAAGGTGAAGCTCCGCGGCACC
AACTTCCCTCCTGACGGCCCCGTAATGCAGAAGAAGACAATGGGCTGGGAAGCGTCCACCGAGCGGTTGT
ACCCCGAGGACGGCGTGCTGAAGGGCGACATTAAGATGGCCCTGCGCCTGAAGGACGGCGGCCGCTACCT
GGCGGACTTCAAGACCACCTACAAGGCCAAGAAGCCCGTGCAGATGCCCGGCGCCTACAACGTCGACCGC
AAGTTGGACATCACCTCCCACAACGAGGACTACACCGTGGTGGAACAGTACGAACGCTCCGAGGGCCGCC
ACTCCACCGGCGGCATGGACGAGCTGTACAAGGGAGGTTCCCTCGAGACCGGTAAGAGCAAGTGATAAAT
GTAAAGTCACTTTTTCATCAGTCTTAAAACCCAAAGTCTCTTTTCAGAGCCACCCACTTATTCCAACGAA
AGTAGCTGTGATAATTTTTTGTTGTCTTAACAGAACAAATTTCTAAGGACCCCCCCGGAAAGCATTAGAC
TATGGTCTTAAAGTTGATTAACAGAAATAACGGTTTGGTCAGTCTTGCAGTGTAGGTTATTTCTGACCTT
ATTAAGGTGCTATTTGGAGAGAAGCTGTGTAAGTCCACTATCATTCAGGCCTCTAGCTTGCTATGATTAG
CATTTGTTTAAACAACTTTGTAAGAGTAAGGGAAAAATCTGGTAAGTAGTTAACTGGCGCTTACTAGGCA
TTTTTGCAAAGCTTTGAAAAGATTAGAAAATTGTGTCTTGCGAGTTCCAGTGTCTTCCTCAAAATGCTTA
GGAAGATTTTCTCAGCTCAATACATAGTCCCCTAGGTTTTCTCATATATTATATCTATATCTACATATAT
ATCTACTGTTAAATTCATTTGGCTGTTAACATTAACCTGAAATTTATTCTGGTGAAGCTTGGCGTAATCA
TGGTCATAGCTGTTTCCTGTGTGAAATTGTTATCCGCTCACAATTCCACACAACATACGAGCCGGAAGCA
TAAAGTGTAAAGCCTGGGGTGCCTAATGAGTGAGCTAACTCACATTAATTGCGTTGCGCTCACTGCCCGC
TTTCCAGTCGGGAAACCTGTCGTGCCAGCTGCATTAATGAATCGGCCAACGCGCGGGGAGAGGCGGTTTG
CGTATTGGGCGCTCTTCCGCTTCCTCGCTCACTGACTCGCTGCGCTCGGTCGTTCGGCTGCGGCGAGCGG
TATCAGCTCACTCAAAGGCGGTAATACGGTTATCCACAGAATCAGGGGATAACGCAGGAAAGAACATGTG
AGCAAAAGGCCAGCAAAAGGCCAGGAACCGTAAAAAGGCCGCGTTGCTGGCGTTTTTCCATAGGCTCCGC
CCCCCTGACGAGCATCACAAAAATCGACGCTCAAGTCAGAGGTGGCGAAACCCGACAGGACTATAAAGAT
ACCAGGCGTTTCCCCCTGGAAGCTCCCTCGTGCGCTCTCCTGTTCCGACCCTGCCGCTTACCGGATACCT
GTCCGCCTTTCTCCCTTCGGGAAGCGTGGCGCTTTCTCATAGCTCACGCTGTAGGTATCTCAGTTCGGTG
TAGGTCGTTCGCTCCAAGCTGGGCTGTGTGCACGAACCCCCCGTTCAGCCCGACCGCTGCGCCTTATCCG
GTAACTATCGTCTTGAGTCCAACCCGGTAAGACACGACTTATCGCCACTGGCAGCAGCCACTGGTAACAG
GATTAGCAGAGCGAGGTATGTAGGCGGTGCTACAGAGTTCTTGAAGTGGTGGCCTAACTACGGCTACACT
AGAAGAACAGTATTTGGTATCTGCGCTCTGCTGAAGCCAGTTACCTTCGGAAAAAGAGTTGGTAGCTCTT
GATCCGGCAAACAAACCACCGCTGGTAGCGGTGGTTTTTTTGTTTGCAAGCAGCAGATTACGCGCAGAAA
AAAAGGATCTCAAGAAGATCCTTTGATCTTTTCTACGGGGTCTGACGCTCAGTGGAACGAAAACTCACGT
TAAGGGATTTTGGTCATGAGATTATCAAAAAGGATCTTCACCTAGATCCTTTTAAATTAAAAATGAAGTT
TTAAATCAATCTAAAGTATATATGAGTAAACTTGGTCTGACAGTTACCAATGCTTAATCAGTGAGGCACC
TATCTCAGCGATCTGTCTATTTCGTTCATCCATAGTTGCCTGACTCCCCGTCGTGTAGATAACTACGATA
CGGGAGGGCTTACCATCTGGCCCCAGTGCTGCAATGATACCGCGAGACCCACGCTCACCGGCTCCAGATT
TATCAGCAATAAACCAGCCAGCCGGAAGGGCCGAGCGCAGAAGTGGTCCTGCAACTTTATCCGCCTCCAT
CCAGTCTATTAATTGTTGCCGGGAAGCTAGAGTAAGTAGTTCGCCAGTTAATAGTTTGCGCAACGTTGTT
GCCATTGCTACAGGCATCGTGGTGTCACGCTCGTCGTTTGGTATGGCTTCATTCAGCTCCGGTTCCCAAC
GATCAAGGCGAGTTACATGATCCCCCATGTTGTGCAAAAAAGCGGTTAGCTCCTTCGGTCCTCCGATCGT
TGTCAGAAGTAAGTTGGCCGCAGTGTTATCACTCATGGTTATGGCAGCACTGCATAATTCTCTTACTGTC
ATGCCATCCGTAAGATGCTTTTCTGTGACTGGTGAGTACTCAACCAAGTCATTCTGAGAATAGTGTATGC
GGCGACCGAGTTGCTCTTGCCCGGCGTCAATACGGGATAATACCGCGCCACATAGCAGAACTTTAAAAGT
GCTCATCATTGGAAAACGTTCTTCGGGGCGAAAACTCTCAAGGATCTTACCGCTGTTGAGATCCAGTTCG
ATGTAACCCACTCGTGCACCCAACTGATCTTCAGCATCTTTTACTTTCACCAGCGTTTCTGGGTGAGCAA
AAACAGGAAGGCAAAATGCCGCAAAAAAGGGAATAAGGGCGACACGGAAATGTTGAATACTCATACTCTT
CCTTTTTCAATATTATTGAAGCATTTATCAGGGTTATTGTCTCATGAGCGGATACATATTTGAATGTATT
TAGAAAAATAAACAAATAGGGGTTCCGCGCACATTTCCCCGAAAAGTGCCACCTGACGTCTAAGAAACCA
TTATTATCATGACATTAACCTATAAAAATAGGCGTATCACGAGGCCCTTTCGTC
